>Addgene plasmid #231916 | SARS-CoV-2 spike G14 mutant | addgene full sequence | sequence record 459016 | Addgene NGS Result
GTCGACATTGATTATTGACTAGTTATTAATAGTAATCAATTACGGGGTCATTAGTTCATAGCCCATATAT
GGAGTTCCGCGTTACATAACTTACGGTAAATGGCCCGCCTGGCTGACCGCCCAACGACCCCCGCCCATTG
ACGTCAATAATGACGTATGTTCCCATAGTAACGCCAATAGGGACTTTCCATTGACGTCAATGGGTGGAGT
ATTTACGGTAAACTGCCCACTTGGCAGTACATCAAGTGTATCATATGCCAAGTACGCCCCCTATTGACGT
CAATGACGGTAAATGGCCCGCCTGGCATTATGCCCAGTACATGACCTTATGGGACTTTCCTACTTGGCAG
TACATCTACGTATTAGTCATCGCTATTACCATGGTCGAGGTGAGCCCCACGTTCTGCTTCACTCTCCCCA
TCTCCCCCCCCTCCCCACCCCCAATTTTGTATTTATTTATTTTTTAATTATTTTGTGCAGCGATGGGGGC
GGGGGGGGGGGGGGGGGGGGCCGGGGGGGGGGGGGGGGGGGGGGGGGGGGGGGGGGGGGGGGGGCGAGGC
GGAGAGGTGCGGCGGCAGCCAATCAGAGCGGCGCGCTCCGAAAGTTTCCTTTTATGGCGAGGCGGCGGCG
GCGGCGGCCCTATAAAAAGCGAAGCGCGCGGCGGGCGGGAGTCGCTGCGCGCTGCCTTCGCCCCGTGCCC
CGCTCCGCCGCCGCCTCGCGCCGCCCGCCCCGGCTCTGACTGACCGCGTTACTCCCACAGGTGAGCGGGC
GGGACGGCCCTTCTCCTCCGGGCTGTAATTAGCGCTTGGTTTAATGACGGCTTGTTTCTTTTCTGTGGCT
GCGTGAAAGCCTTGAGGGGCTCCGGGAGGGCCCTTTGTGCGGGGGGAGCGGCTCGGGGGGTGCGTGCGTG
TGTGTGTGCGTGGGGAGCGCCGCGTGCGGCTCCGCGCTGCCCGGCGGCTGTGAGCGCTGCGGGCGCGGCG
CGGGGCTTTGTGCGCTCCGCAGTGTGCGCGAGGGGAGCGCGGCCGGGGGCGGTGCCCCGCGGTGCGGGGG
GGGCTGCGAGGGGAACAAAGGCTGCGTGCGGGGTGTGTGCGTGGGGGGGTGAGCAGGGGGTGTGGGCGCG
TCGGTCGGGCTGCAACCCCCCCTGCACCCCCCTCCCCGAGTTGCTGAGCACGGCCCGGCTTCGGGTGCGG
GGCTCCGTACGGGGCGTGGCGCGGGGCTCGCCGTGCCGGGCGGGGGGTGGCGGCAGGTGGGGGTGCCGGG
CGGGGCGGGGCCGCCTCGGGCCGGGGAGGGCTCGGGGGAGGGGCGCGGCGGCCCCCGGAGCGCCGGCGGC
TGTCGAGGCGCGGCGAGCCGCAGCCATTGCCTTTTATGGTAATCGTGCGAGAGGGCGCAGGGACTTCCTT
TGTCCCAAATCTGTGCGGAGCCGAAATCTGGGAGGCGCCGCCGCACCCCCTCTAGCGGGCGCGGGGCGAA
GCGGTGCGGCGCCGGCAGGAAGGAAATGGGCGGGGAGGGCCTTCGTGCGTCGCCGCGCCGCCGTCCCCTT
CTCCCTCTCCAGCCTCGGGGCTGTCCGCGGGGGGACGGCTGCCTTCGGGGGGGACGGGGCAGGGCGGGGT
TCGGCTTCTGGCGTGTGACCGGCGGCTCTAGCTAGAGCCTCTGCTAACCATGTTCATGCCTTCTTCTTTT
TCCTACAGCTCCTGGGCAACGTGCTGGTTATTGTGCTGTCTCATCATTTTGGCAAAGAATTCGCCGCCAC
CATGTTTGTGTTCCTGGTCCTGCTCCCACTGGTTTCCAGCCAATGTGTTAACCTCACAACCCGCACCCAG
CTGCCTCCCGCCTATACCAACAGTTTTACTCGGGGAGTGTATTACCCTGACAAAGTTTTCAGGAGCTCAG
TTCTGCACTCAACCCAGGATCTCTTTCTGCCTTTTTTTTCCAACGTGACTTGGTTCCATGCAATTCACGT
TTCCGGGACCAACGGCACCAAAAGGTTCGATAACCCCGTGCTGCCCTTTAACGACGGCGTCTATTTCGCA
AGCACTGAGAAAAGCAATATCATCAGGGGCTGGATTTTTGGGACAACCTTGGATAGCAAGACCCAGTCAC
TGCTGATCGTTAATAATGCAACCAATGTGGTGATCAAAGTGTGCGAATTTCAGTTTTGCAATGACCCCTT
TCTGGGCGTCTACTATCATAAAAACAATAAATCTTGGATGGAGTCTGAGTTTAGGGTGTATTCTAGCGCG
AATAATTGTACCTTTGAATATGTATCACAACCATTTCTCATGGATCTCGAAGGCAAACAAGGCAATTTCA
AAAACTTGAGAGAGTTCGTCTTCAAAAACATCGATGGATATTTTAAAATATACAGCAAACATACCCCAAT
AAACCTGGTCCGCGACCTCCCTCAGGGTTTCAGCGCCCTCGAGCCTCTCGTCGATCTTCCTATCGGGATC
AACATCACAAGATTTCAAACCTTGCTGGCTCTTCATCGATCCTACCTGACCCCTGGCGATTCCTCTTCCG
GGTGGACCGCCGGCGCCGCTGCCTATTATGTGGGGTATCTGCAACCTCGCACGTTTCTCCTCAAGTATAA
TGAGAATGGAACTATCACCGATGCGGTAGACTGTGCGTTGGACCCACTCTCTGAGACCAAGTGCACTTTG
AAGTCCTTTACCGTTGAAAAGGGGATCTATCAGACATCCAATTTTAGAGTCCAACCCACGGAATCCATCG
TTCGGTTCCCCAATATCACAAATCTCTGCCCTTTCGGAGAGGTATTCAACGCAACTCGCTTCGCTTCTGT
GTATGCGTGGAACAGAAAACGCATCTCCAACTGCGTCGCTGATTACTCTGTTCTGTATAACTCCGCCTCC
TTTAGCACCTTCAAGTGTTACGGCGTCAGCCCCACAAAGCTCAACGACTTGTGTTTCACTAACGTCTACG
CCGACTCCTTCGTGATCCGGGGGGACGAAGTTCGGCAGATTGCGCCTGGACAGACTGGTAAAATCGCTGA
CTATAACTATAAGCTCCCAGATGACTTTACCGGCTGTGTGATTGCTTGGAACTCTAATAATCTCGACAGC
AAAGTTGGAGGCAACTATAATTATCTCTACCGGTTGTTTCGGAAGAGCAATCTCAAGCCATTCGAGAGAG
ACATAAGCACGGAGATCTACCAAGCCGGCTCCACTCCATGCAATGGGGTTGAAGGCTTTAATTGTTATTT
TCCCCTCCAATCCTATGGTTTTCAACCGACTAATGGAGTCGGGTATCAACCCTACAGGGTTGTCGTCTTG
AGCTTCGAGCTCTTGCACGCTCCTGCTACGGTGTGTGGTCCGAAAAAATCAACAAACCTCGTCAAAAACA
AATGTGTGAATTTTAACTTTAACGGACTGACTGGCACCGGGGTGCTGACTGAGAGCAATAAGAAGTTTCT
TCCATTTCAACAATTCGGTCGGGATATCGCGGACACCACTGATGCTGTGCGCGATCCGCAAACCTTGGAG
ATCTTGGACATAACTCCGTGCAGCTTCGGAGGCGTCTCTGTTATCACCCCTGGAACGAATACATCTAACC
AAGTTGCGGTCCTTTATCAGGGCGTTAACTGCACAGAAGTACCCGTCGCGATACATGCGGATCAGCTGAC
CCCTACTTGGCGGGTCTACTCAACCGGCTCTAATGTGTTTCAAACTCGGGCGGGATGTTTGATCGGAGCT
GAGCACGTGAATAACTCTTATGAATGCGATATACCAATCGGCGCAGGGATTTGCGCATCTTACCAAACCC
AAACCAACTCTCCTCGGCGGGCTCGCTCCGTCGCATCCCAATCCATTATCGCCTATACCATGAGTCTCGG
AGCTGAGAACTCTGTCGCTTACAGCAACAATTCTATAGCCATCCCAACCAACTTCACGATTAGCGTTACA
ACAGAGATACTCCCCGTCAGCATGACGAAAACTTCCGTTGATTGTACGATGTATATCTGTGGGGATTCTA
CAGAGTGTAGCAATCTGCTGTTGCAGTATGGCTCCTTCTGTACCCAATTGAATCGGGCACTCACCGGCAT
CGCTGTGGAACAAGACAAAAATACGCAAGAAGTTTTCGCACAGGTGAAGCAAATCTACAAGACGCCTCCA
ATCAAAGACTTTGGCGGATTCAATTTTTCTCAGATTCTGCCTGATCCCTCAAAGCCCAGCAAAAGAAGCT
TCATCGAGGACCTGCTCTTCAACAAGGTCACTCTCGCAGATGCCGGGTTCATCAAACAATATGGAGATTG
CTTGGGCGACATTGCTGCGCGGGATCTTATTTGTGCTCAAAAGTTCAATGGGCTGACCGTCCTGCCGCCC
CTCTTGACCGATGAAATGATTGCTCAATACACCTCCGCGTTGCTCGCGGGAACTATCACTTCCGGCTGGA
CCTTCGGCGCCGGCGCTGCCCTCCAGATACCGTTTGCCATGCAAATGGCCTACAGATTCAACGGCATCGG
AGTCACACAGAATGTCCTGTACGAAAATCAAAAATTGATAGCCAATCAGTTTAATTCTGCAATCGGCAAA
ATACAAGACTCCCTGTCCTCTACTGCCTCCGCACTTGGGAAATTGCAAGACGTCGTGAACCAAAACGCAC
AGGCCCTTAACACTCTGGTGAAACAGTTGAGCTCCAACTTCGGCGCTATAAGCTCCGTCTTGAACGATAT
ACTCTCTCGCCTGGACAAAGTCGAGGCTGAAGTCCAGATCGACAGATTGATAACAGGCAGGCTTCAATCC
CTGCAAACCTACGTCACGCAGCAGCTGATCAGAGCCGCAGAGATCAGGGCTTCCGCAAATCTTGCTGCAA
CAAAAATGTCCGAATGCGTCTTGGGCCAATCAAAGCGCGTCGATTTCTGTGGAAAGGGCTACCATCTCAT
GAGCTTTCCCCAAAGCGCCCCGCACGGCGTGGTTTTTCTCCACGTCACCTACGTCCCCGCTCAAGAGAAG
AACTTTACAACCGCTCCTGCAATTTGCCATGATGGGAAAGCGCACTTTCCTCGCGAAGGCGTCTTTGTCT
CCCAGGGCACACATTGGTTTGTTACTCAACGGAACTTTTATGAACCACAAATCATTACCACGGACAACAC
GTTCGTGTCCGGCAACTGTGACGTTGTCATCGGAATTGTTAACAACACGGTTTACGATCCTCTGCAACCC
GAGCTTGACTCCTTTAAGGAAGAACTGGACAAGTACTTCAAAAATCACACCTCACCGGATGTGGACTTGG
GCGATATCTCTGGCATACAGGCGTCAGTCGTGAACATTCAAAAGGAAATTGATCGACTCAACGAGGTCGC
AAAGAATCTTAATGAATCCCTGATAGATCTGCAGGAGTTGGGGAAGTACGAGCAGTATATAAAGTGGCCT
TGGTATATATGGCTTGGCTTTATCGCCGGCCTCATTGCAATCGTGATGGTCACCATCATGCTGTGCTGCA
TGACCTCATGTTGCTCCTGTCTTAAGGGGTGCTGCTCCTGCGGTTCCTGTTGCAAATTTGACGAGGACGA
CAGCGAACCGGTGCTTAAGGGTGTGAAGCTGCATTACACCGGAGGCGATTACAAGGATGACGATGACAAG
TGACGGCCGCCTGCAGGTTAATTAAGATCTTTTTCCCTCTGCCAAAAATTATGGGGACATCATGAAGCCC
CTTGAGCATCTGACTTCTGGCTAATAAAGGAAATTTATTTTCATTGCAATAGTGTGTTGGAATTTTTTGT
GTCTCTCACTCGGAAGGACATATGGGAGGGCAAATCATTTAAAACATCAGAATGAGTATTTGGTTTAGAG
TTTGGCAACATATGCCCATATGCTGGCTGCCATGAACAAAGGTTGGCTATAAAGAGGTCATCAGTATATG
AAACAGCCCCCTGCTGTCCATTCCTTATTCCATAGAAAAGCCTTGACTTGAGGTTAGATTTTTTTTATAT
TTTGTTTTGTGTTATTTTTTTCTTTAACATCCCTAAAATTTTCCTTACATGTTTTACTAGCCAGATTTTT
CCTCCTCTCCTGACTACTCCCAGTCATAGCTGTCCCTCTTCTCTTATGGAGATCCCTCGACCTGCAGCCC
AAGCTTGGCGTAATCATGGTCATAGCTGTTTCCTGTGTGAAATTGTTATCCGCTCACAATTCCACACAAC
ATACGAGCCGGAAGCATAAAGTGTAAAGCCTGGGGTGCCTAATGAGTGAGCTAACTCACATTAATTGCGT
TGCGCTCACTGCCCGCTTTCCAGTCGGGAAACCTGTCGTGCCAGCGGATCCGCATCTCAATTAGTCAGCA
ACCATAGTCCCGCCCCTAACTCCGCCCATCCCGCCCCTAACTCCGCCCAGTTCCGCCCATTCTCCGCCCC
ATGGCTGACTAATTTTTTTTATTTATGCAGAGGCCGAGGCCGCCTCGGCCTCTGAGCTATTCCAGAAGTA
GTGAGGAGGCTTTTTTGGAGGCCTAGGCTTTTGCAAAAAGCTAACTTGTTTATTGCAGCTTATAATGGTT
ACAAATAAAGCAATAGCATCACAAATTTCACAAATAAAGCATTTTTTTCACTGCATTCTAGTTGTGGTTT
GTCCAAACTCATCAATGTATCTTATCATGTCTGGATCCGCTGCATTAATGAATCGGCCAACGCGCGGGGA
GAGGCGGTTTGCGTATTGGGCGCTCTTCCGCTTCCTCGCTCACTGACTCGCTGCGCTCGGTCGTTCGGCT
GCGGCGAGCGGTATCAGCTCACTCAAAGGCGGTAATACGGTTATCCACAGAATCAGGGGATAACGCAGGA
AAGAACATGTGAGCAAAAGGCCAGCAAAAGGCCAGGAACCGTAAAAAGGCCGCGTTGCTGGCGTTTTTCC
ATAGGCTCCGCCCCCCTGACGAGCATCACAAAAATCGACGCTCAAGTCAGAGGTGGCGAAACCCGACAGG
ACTATAAAGATACCAGGCGTTTCCCCCTGGAAGCTCCCTCGTGCGCTCTCCTGTTCCGACCCTGCCGCTT
ACCGGATACCTGTCCGCCTTTCTCCCTTCGGGAAGCGTGGCGCTTTCTCATAGCTCACGCTGTAGGTATC
TCAGTTCGGTGTAGGTCGTTCGCTCCAAGCTGGGCTGTGTGCACGAACCCCCCGTTCAGCCCGACCGCTG
CGCCTTATCCGGTAACTATCGTCTTGAGTCCAACCCGGTAAGACACGACTTATCGCCACTGGCAGCAGCC
ACTGGTAACAGGATTAGCAGAGCGAGGTATGTAGGCGGTGCTACAGAGTTCTTGAAGTGGTGGCCTAACT
ACGGCTACACTAGAAGAACAGTATTTGGTATCTGCGCTCTGCTGAAGCCAGTTACCTTCGGAAAAAGAGT
TGGTAGCTCTTGATCCGGCAAACAAACCACCGCTGGTAGCGGTGGTTTTTTTGTTTGCAAGCAGCAGATT
ACGCGCAGAAAAAAAGGATCTCAAGAAGATCCTTTGATCTTTTCTACGGGGTCTGACGCTCAGTGGAACG
AAAACTCACGTTAAGGGATTTTGGTCATGAGATTATCAAAAAGGATCTTCACCTAGATCCTTTTAAATTA
AAAATGAAGTTTTAAATCAATCTAAAGTATATATGAGTAAACTTGGTCTGACAGTTACCAATGCTTAATC
AGTGAGGCACCTATCTCAGCGATCTGTCTATTTCGTTCATCCATAGTTGCCTGACTCCCCGTCGTGTAGA
TAACTACGATACGGGAGGGCTTACCATCTGGCCCCAGTGCTGCAATGATACCGCGAGACCCACGCTCACC
GGCTCCAGATTTATCAGCAATAAACCAGCCAGCCGGAAGGGCCGAGCGCAGAAGTGGTCCTGCAACTTTA
TCCGCCTCCATCCAGTCTATTAATTGTTGCCGGGAAGCTAGAGTAAGTAGTTCGCCAGTTAATAGTTTGC
GCAACGTTGTTGCCATTGCTACAGGCATCGTGGTGTCACGCTCGTCGTTTGGTATGGCTTCATTCAGCTC
CGGTTCCCAACGATCAAGGCGAGTTACATGATCCCCCATGTTGTGCAAAAAAGCGGTTAGCTCCTTCGGT
CCTCCGATCGTTGTCAGAAGTAAGTTGGCCGCAGTGTTATCACTCATGGTTATGGCAGCACTGCATAATT
CTCTTACTGTCATGCCATCCGTAAGATGCTTTTCTGTGACTGGTGAGTACTCAACCAAGTCATTCTGAGA
ATAGTGTATGCGGCGACCGAGTTGCTCTTGCCCGGCGTCAATACGGGATAATACCGCGCCACATAGCAGA
ACTTTAAAAGTGCTCATCATTGGAAAACGTTCTTCGGGGCGAAAACTCTCAAGGATCTTACCGCTGTTGA
GATCCAGTTCGATGTAACCCACTCGTGCACCCAACTGATCTTCAGCATCTTTTACTTTCACCAGCGTTTC
TGGGTGAGCAAAAACAGGAAGGCAAAATGCCGCAAAAAAGGGAATAAGGGCGACACGGAAATGTTGAATA
CTCATACTCTTCCTTTTTCAATATTATTGAAGCATTTATCAGGGTTATTGTCTCATGAGCGGATACATAT
TTGAATGTATTTAGAAAAATAAACAAATAGGGGTTCCGCGCACATTTCCCCGAAAAGTGCCACCTGG
Features (pLannotate 1.2.2; 19 found; start..end, strand, type, name):
      4..383     +  enhancer       CMV enhancer: human cytomegalovirus immediate early enhancer
    385..528     +  promoter       chicken β-actin promoter (fragment): contains a 21-bp deletion relative to the standard chicken β-actin promoter
    517..667     +  promoter       chicken β-actin promoter (fragment): contains a 21-bp deletion relative to the standard chicken β-actin promoter
    668..1688    +  intron         chimeric intron: chimera between introns from chicken β-actin and rabbit β-globin
   1686..1742    +  CDS            HBB (fragment): HBB_LEPEU - Experimental evidence at protein level: Swiss-Prot protein existence level 1. Involved in oxygen transport from the lung to the various peripheral tissues. From Lepus europaeus (European hare).
   1752..5570    +  CDS            S: SPIKE_SARS2 - Experimental evidence at protein level: Swiss-Prot protein existence level 1. [Spike glycoprotein]: May down-regulate host tetherin (BST2) by lysosomal degradation, thereby counteracting its antiviral activity. From Severe acute respiratory syndrome coronavirus 2 (2019-nCoV) (SARS-CoV-2).
   5577..5600    +  CDS            FLAG: FLAG® epitope tag, followed by an enterokinase cleavage site
   5693..5748    +  polyA_signal   β-globin poly(A) signal: rabbit β-globin polyadenylation signal (Gil and Proudfoot, 1987)
   6133..6149    -  protein_bind   lac operator: The lac repressor binds to the lac operator to inhibit transcription in E. coli. This inhibition can be relieved by adding lactose or isopropyl-β-D-thiogalactopyranoside (IPTG). lac repressor encoded by lacI
   6157..6187    -  promoter       lac promoter: promoter for the E. coli lac operon
   6202..6223    -  protein_bind   CAP binding site: CAP binding activates transcription in the presence of cAMP. E. coli catabolite activator protein
   6236..6275    -  CDS            lacI (fragment): lac repressor; lacI; The lac repressor binds to the lac operator to inhibit transcription in E. coli. This inhibition can be relieved by adding lactose or isopropyl-β-D-thiogalactopyranoside (IPTG).
   6282..6304    +  promoter       SV40 promoter (fragment): SV40 enhancer and early promoter
   6328..6463    +  rep_origin     SV40 ori: SV40 origin of replication
   6483..6617    +  polyA_signal   SV40 poly(A) signal: SV40 polyadenylation signal
   6619..6673    -  CDS            lacI (fragment): lac repressor; lacI; The lac repressor binds to the lac operator to inhibit transcription in E. coli. This inhibition can be relieved by adding lactose or isopropyl-β-D-thiogalactopyranoside (IPTG).
   6856..7444    -  rep_origin     ori: high-copy-number ColE1/pMB1/pBR322/pUC origin of replication
   7615..8475    -  CDS            AmpR: β-lactamase; bla; confers resistance to ampicillin, carbenicillin, and related antibiotics
   8476..8580    -  promoter       AmpR promoter: bla
