[The description below was written by a language model from this plasmid's Addgene catalogue record and pLannotate feature annotations shown in this document.]
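Description:
SARS-CoV-2 spike G14 mutant is a mammalian expression plasmid built on the pCAGGS backbone and derived in part from an earlier pCAGGS construct encoding C-terminally FLAG-tagged SARS-CoV-2 spike. It is maintained in E. coli through a high-copy ColE1/pUC-type origin and selected with ampicillin via the β-lactamase gene and its native promoter. The backbone also carries remnants of lac regulatory sequence (lac promoter, operator, CAP site and short lacI fragments) and an SV40 origin with an SV40 poly(A) signal. The SV40 origin can support episomal replication in cells that supply large T antigen.

The payload is the full-length spike glycoprotein open reading frame followed by a C-terminal FLAG epitope for detection or immunoprecipitation. The catalogue lists the promoter simply as CMV, but the feature table shows the composite CAG arrangement typical of pCAGGS: the CMV immediate-early enhancer, the chicken β-actin promoter (annotated as two overlapping fragments), and a chimeric chicken β-actin/rabbit β-globin intron, with a short β-globin-derived fragment just upstream of the spike coding sequence. Transcripts are terminated by the rabbit β-globin polyadenylation signal. This design gives strong, constitutive expression in a wide range of mammalian cells.

The G14 variant carries two Asn-to-Gln substitutions, N1098Q and N1173Q, which remove the N-glycosylation sites at those positions. Together with the associated publication on S2-domain N-glycosylation across betacoronaviruses, this indicates the plasmid is meant for examining how loss of these particular glycans affects spike. The record does not specify which assays it is used in.
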