Addgene plasmid #231916: SARS-CoV-2 spike G14 mutant
Purpose: For expression of SARS-CoV-2 spike protein with glycan deletion at N1098, N1173 by implementing Asn-to-Gln mutation
Depositing lab: Sriram Neelamegham. Depositing organization: University at Buffalo (SUNY Buffalo). Publication: Conserved role of spike S2 domain N-glycosylation across betacoronaviruses. Yang Q, Kelkar A, Manicassamy B, Neelamegham S. Npj Viruses. 2025 Jan 25;3(1):4. doi: 10.1038/s44298-024-00085-7. PubMed 40295734.
Backbone
  Vector backbone: pCAGGS
  Vector type: Mammalian Expression
Growth in bacteria
  Bacterial resistance: Ampicillin, 100 μg/mL
  Growth temperature: 37°C
  Growth strain: NEB Stable
  Copy number: High Copy
Gene/Insert
  Gene/Insert name: spike G14
  Species: SARS-CoV-2
  Mutation: N1098Q, N1173Q
  Entrez Gene: S (a.k.a. GU280_gp02, spike glycoprotein)
  Promoter: CMV
  Tag / fusion protein: FLAG (C terminal on insert)
  Cloning method: Restriction Enzyme; 5′ cloning site unknown (unknown if destroyed)
Resource information
  A portion of this plasmid was derived from a plasmid made by: Hyeryun Choe and Michael Farzan, Plasmid pCAGGS-SARS2-S-D614 (C-flag) (Addgene #156420)
Terms and licenses: Academic/Nonprofit Terms; Industry Terms: Not Available to Industry
How to cite: SARS-CoV-2 spike G14 mutant was a gift from Sriram Neelamegham (Addgene plasmid # 231916 ; http://n2t.net/addgene:231916 ; RRID:Addgene_231916)
